Addgene plasmid #232278: pPMS-985
Purpose: (Empty Backbone) Targeting vector
Depositing lab: Jeremy Nathans. Depositing organization: Johns Hopkins University and School of Medicine.
Backbone
  Vector backbone: Unknown
  Backbone size (bp): 17700
  Vector type: Mouse Targeting
  Selectable markers: Neomycin (select with G418)
  Tag / fusion protein: tdTomato (N terminal on backbone)
Growth in bacteria
  Bacterial resistance: Ampicillin, 100 μg/mL
  Growth temperature: 37°C
  Growth strain: DH5alpha
  Copy number: High Copy
Gene/Insert
  Gene/Insert name: None
  Tag / fusion protein: tdTomato (N terminal on backbone)
Terms and licenses: Academic/Nonprofit Terms; Industry Terms: Not Available to Industry
How to cite: pPMS-985 was a gift from Jeremy Nathans (Addgene plasmid # 232278 ; http://n2t.net/addgene:232278 ; RRID:Addgene_232278)
