[The description below was written by a language model from this plasmid's Addgene catalogue record and pLannotate feature annotations shown in this document.]
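Description:
pPMS-985 is a mouse gene-targeting vector of about 17.7 kb, catalogued as an empty backbone and designed for homologous recombination into the Rosa26 locus. The record lists the backbone as unknown, but the annotated features (high-copy ColE1/pUC origin, f1 ori, lac promoter/lacZα fragments, flanking T3 and T7 promoters and pBluescript MCS remnants) are those of a pBluescript-type cloning plasmid. It is propagated in E. coli under ampicillin selection.

The targeting cassette lies between left and right homology arms from intron 1 of mouse Rosa26. Inside the arms, a CAG promoter (CMV enhancer, chicken β-actin promoter and chimeric intron) is followed by a loxP-flanked stop cassette made of three tandem SV40 polyadenylation signals, which should block downstream expression until Cre recombinase excises it. Downstream of the stop are tdTomato followed by a Myc epitope tag, then human histone H2B followed by GFP (S65T), ending in a bGH poly(A) signal. The feature table does not annotate what lies between the Myc tag and H2B, so it is not stated how the two reporter segments are linked or where a gene of interest would be inserted. The catalogue describes tdTomato as an N-terminal tag supplied by the backbone.

For selection in targeted cells, a PGK/EM7-driven neomycin resistance gene with a bGH poly(A) provides G418 resistance and is flanked by minimal FRT sites, allowing later removal by FLP. Outside the right homology arm, a PGK-driven diphtheria toxin A cassette gives negative selection against random integration. The arrangement is consistent with generating Cre-dependent Rosa26 knock-in reporter alleles.
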