Features (pLannotate 1.2.2; 44 found; start..end, strand, type, name):
      1..589     +  rep_origin     ori: high-copy-number ColE1/pMB1/pBR322/pUC origin of replication
    772..864     +  CDS            lacI (fragment): lac repressor; lacI; The lac repressor binds to the lac operator to inhibit transcription in E. coli. This inhibition can be relieved by adding lactose or isopropyl-β-D-thiogalactopyranoside (IPTG).
    877..898     +  protein_bind   CAP binding site: CAP binding activates transcription in the presence of cAMP. E. coli catabolite activator protein
    913..943     +  promoter       lac promoter: promoter for the E. coli lac operon
    947..969     +  protein_bind   lac operator (fragment): The lac repressor binds to the lac operator to inhibit transcription in E. coli. This inhibition can be relieved by adding lactose or isopropyl-β-D-thiogalactopyranoside (IPTG). lac repressor encoded by lacI
   1012..1030    +  promoter       T3 promoter: promoter for bacteriophage T3 RNA polymerase
   1043..1063    -  misc_feature   MCS (fragment): pBluescript multiple cloning site
   1067..1088    -  promoter       SV40 promoter (fragment): SV40 enhancer and early promoter
   1092..1316    -  polyA_signal   bGH poly(A) signal: bovine growth hormone polyadenylation signal
   1390..1455    -  intron         small t intron: SV40 (simian virus 40) small t antigen intron
   1457..1529    -  CDS            small t antigen (fragment): SV40 (simian virus 40) small t antigen
   1532..2104    -  CDS            DTA: diphtheria toxin fragment A; Corynebacterium diphtheriae tox
   2131..2630    -  promoter       PGK promoter: mouse phosphoglycerate kinase 1 promoter
   2640..2658    -  misc_feature   MCS (fragment): pBluescript multiple cloning site
   2657..6997    -  misc_feature   Rosa26 right arm: right homology arm from intron 1 of the mouse Rosa26 gene (Soriano, 1999)
   7034..7067    -  protein_bind   FRT (minimal): supports FLP-mediated excision but not integration (Turan and Bode, 2011) FLP recombinase from the Saccharomyces cerevisiae 2μ plasmid
   7097..7118    -  promoter       SV40 promoter (fragment): SV40 enhancer and early promoter
   7122..7346    -  polyA_signal   bGH poly(A) signal: bovine growth hormone polyadenylation signal
   7384..8187    -  CDS            NeoR/KanR: aminoglycoside phosphotransferase from Tn5; aph(3')-II (or nptII); confers resistance to neomycin, kanamycin, and G418 (Geneticin®)
   8206..8253    -  promoter       EM7 promoter: synthetic bacterial promoter&nbsp
   8265..8764    -  promoter       PGK promoter: mouse phosphoglycerate kinase 1 promoter
   8828..8861    -  protein_bind   FRT (minimal): supports FLP-mediated excision but not integration (Turan and Bode, 2011) FLP recombinase from the Saccharomyces cerevisiae 2μ plasmid
   8931..9155    -  polyA_signal   bGH poly(A) signal: bovine growth hormone polyadenylation signal
   9283..9996    -  CDS            GFP (S65T): GFP (S65T) is a basic (constitutively fluorescent) green fluorescent protein published in 1995, derived from Aequorea victoria.
  10081..10458   -  CDS            H2B (sequence partly withheld): human histone H2B; HIST1H2BJ
  10648..10677   -  CDS            Myc: Myc (human c-Myc proto-oncogene) epitope tag
  10684..12111   -  CDS            tdTomato: tdTomato is a basic (constitutively fluorescent) orange fluorescent protein published in 2004, derived from Discosoma sp.. It is reported to be a somewhat slowly-maturing tandem dimer with low acid sensitivity.
  12155..12188   -  protein_bind   loxP: Cre-mediated recombination occurs in the 8-bp core sequence (GCATACAT). Cre recombinase
  12212..12346   -  polyA_signal   SV40 poly(A) signal: SV40 polyadenylation signal
  12369..12452   -  CDS            large T antigen (fragment): large T antigen from SV40 (simian virus 40)
  12449..12583   -  polyA_signal   SV40 poly(A) signal: SV40 polyadenylation signal
  12606..12689   -  CDS            large T antigen (fragment): large T antigen from SV40 (simian virus 40)
  12686..12820   -  polyA_signal   SV40 poly(A) signal: SV40 polyadenylation signal
  12843..12929   -  CDS            large T antigen (fragment): large T antigen from SV40 (simian virus 40)
  12949..12982   -  protein_bind   loxP: Cre-mediated recombination occurs in the 8-bp core sequence (GCATACAT). Cre recombinase
  13084..14100   -  intron         chimeric intron: chimera between introns from chicken β-actin and rabbit β-globin
  14101..14379   -  promoter       chicken β-actin promoter: No description available
  14381..14684   -  enhancer       CMV enhancer: human cytomegalovirus immediate early enhancer
  14778..15571   -  misc_feature   Rosa26 left arm: left homology arm from intron 1 of the mouse Rosa26 gene (Soriano, 1999)
  15880..15898   -  promoter       T7 promoter: promoter for bacteriophage T7 RNA polymerase
  15906..16061   +  CDS            lacZα (fragment): LacZα fragment of β-galactosidase; lacZ fragment
  16092..16520   -  rep_origin     f1 ori (sequence partly withheld): f1 bacteriophage origin of replication; arrow indicates direction of (+) strand synthesis
  16547..16651   +  promoter       AmpR promoter: bla
  16652..17512   +  CDS            AmpR: β-lactamase; bla; confers resistance to ampicillin, carbenicillin, and related antibiotics
>Addgene plasmid #232278 | pPMS-985 | addgene full sequence | sequence record 463303 | Addgene Long Read Sequencing Result
TTGAGATCCTTTTTTTCTGCGCGTAATCTGCTGCTTGCAAACAAAAAAACCACCGCTACCAGCGGTGGTT
TGTTTGCCGGATCAAGAGCTACCAACTCTTTTTCCGAAGGTAACTGGCTTCAGCAGAGCGCAGATACCAA
ATACTGTTCTTCTAGTGTAGCCGTAGTTAGGCCACCACTTCAAGAACTCTGTAGCACCGCCTACATACCT
CGCTCTGCTAATCCTGTTACCAGTGGCTGCTGCCAGTGGCGATAAGTCGTGTCTTACCGGGTTGGACTCA
AGACGATAGTTACCGGATAAGGCGCAGCGGTCGGGCTGAACGGGGGGTTCGTGCACACAGCCCAGCTTGG
AGCGAACGACCTACACCGAACTGAGATACCTACAGCGTGAGCTATGAGAAAGCGCCACGCTTCCCGAAGG
GAGAAAGGCGGACAGGTATCCGGTAAGCGGCAGGGTCGGAACAGGAGAGCGCACGAGGGAGCTTCCAGGG
GGAAACGCCTGGTATCTTTATAGTCCTGTCGGGTTTCGCCACCTCTGACTTGAGCGTCGATTTTTGTGAT
GCTCGTCAGGGGGGCGGAGCCTATGGAAAAACGCCAGCAACGCGGCCTTTTTACGGTTCCTGGCCTTTTG
CTGGCCTTTTGCTCACATGTTCTTTCCTGCGTTATCCCCTGATTCTGTGGATAACCGTATTACCGCCTTT
GAGTGAGCTGATACCGCTCGCCGCAGCCGAACGACCGAGCGCAGCGAGTCAGTGAGCGAGGAAGCGGAAG
AGCGCCCAATACGCAAACCGCCTCTCCCCGCGCGTTGGCCGATTCATTAATGCAGCTGGCACGACAGGTT
TCCCGACTGGAAAGCGGGCAGTGAGCGCAACGCAATTAATGTGAGTTAGCTCACTCATTAGGCACCCCAG
GCTTTACACTTTATGCTTCCGGCTCGTATGTTGTGTGGAATTGTGAGCGGATAACAATTTCACACAGGAA
ACAGCTATGACCATGATTACGCCAAGCGCGCAATTAACCCTCACTAAAGGGAACAAAAGCTGGGTACCGG
GCCCCCCCTCGAGCCCCAGCTGGTTCTTTCCGCCTCAGAAGCCATAGAGCCCACCGCATCCCCAGCATGC
CTGCTATTGTCTTCCCAATCCTCCCCCTTGCTGTCCTGCCCCACCCCACCCCCCAGAATAGAATGACACC
TACTCAGACAATGCGATGCAATTTCCTCATTTTATTAGGAAAGGACAGTGGGAGTGGCACCTTCCAGGGT
CAAGGAAGGCACGGGGGAGGGGCAAACAACAGATGGCTGGCAACTAGAAGGCACAGTCGAGGCTGATCAG
CGAGCTCTAGGATCTGCATTCCACCACTGCTCCCATTCATCAGTTCCATAGGTTGGAATCTAAAATACAC
AAACAATTAGAATCAGTAGTTTAACACATTATACACTTAAAAATTTTATATTTACCTTAGAGCTTTAAAT
CTCTGTAGGTAGTTTGTCCAATTATGTCACACCACAGAAGTAAGGTTCCTTCACAAAGAGATCGCCTGAC
ACGATTTCCTGCACAGGCTTGAGCCATATACTCATACATCGCATCTTGGCCACGTTTTCCACGGGTTTCA
AAATTAATCTCAAGTTCTACGCTTAACGCTTTCGCCTGTTCCCAGTTATTAATATATTCAACGCTAGAAC
TCCCCTCAGCGAAGGGAAGGCTGAGCACTACACGCGAAGCACCATCACCGAACCTTTTGATAAACTCTTC
CGTTCCGACTTGCTCCATCAACGGTTCAGTGAGACTTAAACCTAACTCTTTCTTAATAGTTTCGGCATTA
TCCACTTTTAGTGCGAGAACCTTCGTCAGTCCTGGATACGTCACTTTGACCACGCCTCCAGCTTTTCCAG
AGAGCGGGTTTTCATTATCTACAGAGTATCCCGCAGCGTCGTATTTATTGTCGGTACTATAAAACCCTTT
CCAATCATCGTCATAATTTCCTTGTGTACCAGATTTTGGCTTTTGTATACCTTTTTGAATGGAATCTACA
TAACCAGGTTTAGTCCCGTGGTACGAAGAAAAGTTTTCCATCACAAAAGATTTAGAAGAATCAACAACAT
CATCAGGATCCATGGCGAGGACCTGCAGGTCGAAAGGCCCGGAGATGAGGAAGAGGAGAACAGCGCGGCA
GACGTGCGCTTTTGAAGCGTGCAGAATGCCGGGCCTCCGGAGGACCTTCGGGCGCCCGCCCCGCCCCTGA
GCCCGCCCCTGAGCCCGCCCCCGGACCCACCCCTTCCCAGCCTCTGAGCCCAGAAAGCGAAGGAGCAAAG
CTGCTATTGGCCGCTGCCCCAAAGGCCTACCCGCTTCCATTGCTCAGCGGTGCTGTCCATCTGCACGAGA
CTAGTGAGACGTGCTACTTCCATTTGTCACGTCCTGCACGACGCGAGCTGCGGGGCGGGGGGGAACTTCC
TGACTAGGGGAGGAGTAGAAGGTGGCGCGAAGGGGCCACCAAAGAACGGAGCCGGTTGGCGCCTACCGGT
GGATGTGGAATGTGTGCGAGGCCAGAGGCCACTTGTGTAGCGCCAAGTGCCCAGCGGGGCTGCTAAAGCG
CATGCTCCAGACTGCCTTGGGAAAAGCGCCTCCCCTACCCGGTAGAATTTCGACGGTATCGATAAGCTAG
ATGTCCTGAAATATTTCTATCAGAACAAGGTAGTATAAAGCTGGTAGGTATACAAAACGCTAGACTAGTT
TCTATCCCTGACCCTTAATCTGCTAGTATATCCGTAGGAAGTTGCTTAAGTGCCACTAGTACCAACAGCC
TCTGTTAGAGTGAACAGTAGATTTTAATGAAGGGCCAATAAAGACCACTTAAGACTACTGACTGAATTAA
AAATCCACCCAGTGGAGTTAGTATTGGTTATAGTTATATAACAAAATATCCAACTTAGCCAGGCGTGGTG
GTGCACGCCTTTAATCCCGGCACTCAGGAGGCAGAGGCAGGCGGATTTCTGAGTTCGAGGCCAGCCTGGT
CTACAAAGTGAGTTCCAGGACAGCCAGGGCTATACAGAGAAACCCTGTCTCGAAAAACCAAAAAAAAAAA
AAAAAAGGAAAAAAAATATGGCTTGAAAACATGCTATTGTTGTCAAAAGGAGATCCAAACAAGTATTTCT
TTGAACAAAAATTATGTAGAAAACAGGGTGATAAAGAACAAGGGCTTTTTAAAAAAGGCCAGCATTATTT
GAGATATACAAGTGACTCCAATTCAAGCCTAAAGGCCACTCAATGCTCACTAACAGTGCTAATCAGAATC
AATTCCTTAGCCCAGTCAAAAATAGTCCTGAATATCTTCTGGATAAACATGTCCTCCAACATATAAACTA
GTATACACTAACAAAACGTCTCAACTTCAAGGTGAAATGCTTGACTCCTAGACTTGTGACCCAGCAAAGT
GCTCTATAGGTAGGGTTACTAGGTCAGAGAGTCTTGCCTGCAAACCACAATTATACAATTCCACCAAATG
TAAGACATGTAAAAATGACTTATTTAGCTCAGGTTTTGAAAATTAAAAATCAAACCCACAAAGACCTAAC
TTTCACATTAAGTACAAATGTTTAACATATATAACATGTTTTGCCTTGATATATGAAATCATATGACATC
ACCTGACAGGAAACTTAAGTTTATTTGAACAACAATCAGCCTAAGGTAGGCCTAGCACATGATCAGGATA
GTGCAGGGAAACCCAAAGAAGTGCTTCTGAGTATAAACCAAGAGACCTCGAAATAGCAGCTTTGTTCTGT
ATCTCATGGGCTTTAACTATCACTTGAAAACAATTTCACAAATCACAAAACCAACATTTGTTTAGTTTCC
AACTCTGCCTATTCACCGGAGAAATCCATGTCCCAATTTGATGGGGGAAAACTTGAATGAAATATTATTT
GGAATATTTTAATATCCCTGTGTATATGCAGATGGTTTAAAGACAGGTAACCTTAACTGTAGTTTCTTGG
TTGTCTGCCTTGTTTTTTGAAATATGCTCTCACCAGGAGCCTGCCAAGTAACTACTCTTGTGTGCTCAGC
AAGTCCTAGGGATCCCTTAAGCATGCTCTAACAGGCCTGGCTTTTTTTTTTAAAAAGTAGGTTGCGGTGA
TAATAATTCAAGTTTTCATCACTTGAAACACATTTTACCAACTATCACCCAAGCTCCCTTAGTGTGTCCC
CTATAAAAGAATCTGACCTGCAAGTTCCAAAAGTATTACTACATTTTAACCTTAGTATTCAGGAGACAAA
AGCAGGCAGAACTTTAGTCTACATATCTTGTTGCAGATCAGGCAGAGATACATAGTGAGACCCTGCCTCA
GGAAAAGCTATCATTTTTATATTCACAGTAAGCAAATTAACATTAAAAGTCAGAAATTCTTAATTTGACT
TTGGCTGTGAAGAATTTGGATTCTCTGGATTTGAAACTAGAAAATCTGATTAAGCGATGCAACAGTTTCT
GTATACTAAAACTCTAAGACCCTTGGTTCTAAAGATACCACATTTAAAAAAAAAGTTAAGTATAAGACAA
AAAGCCTTAATAGCTCTTTTATAGGGGAGGGACTCATTTAATATTAGTCCACCTCACTCCTCATAACTAT
TTTATGAGGTTTATTATATAACCCATTTTTTAAAAAAAAAATTAAAGGACAATTTTAGTGTTTGAAAGAT
TTCCCAACCCCACCCTGGAAATCAGGCTGCAAATCTCAGCAGCTGCCCTTAGAAGGCAAAAAGCCATGCC
ATTTAAGCCATGGGAAGTTAGTAGCAAACAAGAGACCACATGGCAGGAAGGAGGCTTTAAAGAAAGCCCA
CAGTGTCAAAAGACCCAACCAACAGCAGAGACAGAAAAAATAATACCCAAATCTCATCAGAAAGGTAGAC
GGATTTAGCCACATCCATAGTGGCTCATTAGGGAATGCTTCAATTATAATTTTATGAAATCTCAGAGCCC
CCCTCCCCAACAGGGTTTCTGTGTGTATTCCTGGCTATCCTAGATAGAACTTGATGTGTAGACCAGGCTG
GGCTCAAACTCAGAGATCTGCCTGTCTCTGCCTCCAGAGTGCTGGGATTAAAGGCATAAAGGCAAGCACC
ACCACTGGCTGGCTAAACTCTGGCCCTACATTTTTGAAATCCAAAATTATCATTACTTGCTTTCATGTTT
AGTAATGGCTGCAGACTTAGCTTTCAGCTTTGTATAGATGAAGCACAAAAGTTAAGTAAAGCTAGCAGTT
TAAACAAATAGGATACTAGAAGTTCAATTTTTATTTCTTTATTGCTTAGTGTAAGAGAAAAGACATTAAA
GTCTGCATTGGTCTTCTGTATCCCACAAGTCTGCAGTTATGGCTCCTCTGTCCACAGTTACACTTCAAAT
AAAAATTAGTTCCTTGGTAACATTTCCAGTGCTTAAAGAGTAATTTGATTATTGGCTACCATATTGGAAC
AAACACAAAGTATTTCATTACTTCAGTAAATTCTACTGGAGACAGTATTCTCTTTAAAAAAAAAAAAAAG
AAGAAGAAGGAGGATTTATTTATTTAATGTGAATACACTTGTGGTCTTCAGACACACCAGAAGAGGGCAT
CAGATCCCATTACAGATGGTTGTGAGCCACCATGTGGTTGCTGGGAATTGAACTCAGGACTTCTGGAAGA
GCAGTCTGTGCTCTTGAACTCCGAGCCACCTCTCCAGCCCCTGGATAGTATTATTATAGAGCACAAGCAC
ACACAACACAACAACCTAAAAACCAAGCTTCACAAATACATTTGTTGCTTAATCATTTTACTTGTGTTTG
GCTACAAGTCAAGCAAAATTATAGGTCCTGAAGAAGCTTGGCAAAATCACATTTAGACCAGCAATAACGT
GTAGAATGCCATGAGTCAAGCCAGTCCAAGAGAAAGCACTGCTTAAATAGAAAAAATACAAGCTCACAAG
ACCTTAGGTCAGGAAAGACAACAAACACCTGAACTTTGCATTCCAAAAGGAACCACCTTTTACAGATGTG
TACAATGACAAAATTTTAGTAAGCAGTAATCAATACCATGTGGCTCAATAATGAAATATACCTTTTAATG
TCTTAAAATATCAGCCTGGCAATATGTAAGATACATCAGGTAATATTGGGGGAGGAGACATCCACCTGGA
AACCATTAATGGTTAATAGCTCAGTTTATAAATGGAGAAAAAGGAGAGAGGCATTCATGGGAGTGGAAAG
TTAAGCTTTAGGTTGGATTCTCAATACATCTATTGTTGTAAAACTCCCTGGACTGAGAATAGGCCCAAAT
GTGGAACACCACCTGACGGGAGAGGTGATAGACACTGAAAATTAAGGATCAAGGCAAAGGATCAACAAAA
AGTGTACTAAGGAGTTATAAAAGAACTGCAGTGTTGAGGCCCCAGCTACAGCCTCGATTTGTGGTGTATG
TAACTAATCTGTCTGGTTTCATGAGTCATCAGACTTCTAAGATCAGGAAAGGGAAAATGCCAATGCTCTG
TCTAGGGGTTGGATAAGCCAGTATAATAAATGAAAATGGGGCTAAAATGAGTGTTCTAAAATACCTTTTG
ATAAGGCTGCAGAAGGAGCGGGAGAAATGGATATGAAGTACTGGGCTCTTTAAAAATGATTAAAATTCTG
CTTACATAGTCTAACTCGCGACACTGTAATTTCATACTGTAGTAAGGATCTCAAGCAGGAGAGTATAAAA
CTCGGGTGAGCATGTCTTTAATCTACCTCGATGGAAAATACTCCGAGGCGGATCACAAGCAATAATAACC
TGTAGTTTTGCTGCATAAAACCCCAGATGACTACCTATCCTCCCATTTTCCTTATTTGCCCCTATTAAAA
AACTTCCCGACAAAACCGAAAATCTGTGGGAAGTCTTGTCCCTCCAATTTTACACCTGTTCAATTCCCCT
GCAGGACAACGCCCACACACCAGGTTAGCCTTTAAGCCTGCCCAGAAGACTCCCGCCCATCTTCTAGCCG
GCGCGCCGAAGTTATATTATGTACCTGACTGATGAAGTTCCTATACTTTCTAGAGAATAGGAACTTCGAA
GGGTTCCGCAAGCTCTAGTCGAGCCCCAGCTGGTTCTTTCCGCCTCAGAAGCCATAGAGCCCACCGCATC
CCCAGCATGCCTGCTATTGTCTTCCCAATCCTCCCCCTTGCTGTCCTGCCCCACCCCACCCCCCAGAATA
GAATGACACCTACTCAGACAATGCGATGCAATTTCCTCATTTTATTAGGAAAGGACAGTGGGAGTGGCAC
CTTCCAGGGTCAAGGAAGGCACGGGGGAGGGGCAAACAACAGATGGCTGGCAACTAGAAGGCACAGTCGA
GGCTGATCAGCGAGCTCTAGAGAATTGATCCCCTCAGAAGAACTCGTCAAGAAGGCGATAGAAGGCGATG
CGCTGCGAATCGGGAGCGGCGATACCGTAAAGCACGAGGAAGCGGTCAGCCCATTCGCCGCCAAGCTCTT
CAGCAATATCACGGGTAGCCAACGCTATGTCCTGATAGCGGTCCGCCACACCCAGCCGGCCACAGTCGAT
GAATCCAGAAAAGCGGCCATTTTCCACCATGATATTCGGCAAGCAGGCATCGCCATGGGTCACGACGAGA
TCATCGCCGTCGGGCATGCGCGCCTTGAGCCTGGCGAACAGTTCGGCTGGCGCGAGCCCCTGATGCTCTT
CGTCCAGATCATCCTGATCGACAAGACCGGCTTCCATCCGAGTACGTGCTCGCTCGATGCGATGTTTCGC
TTGGTGGTCGAATGGGCAGGTAGCCGGATCAAGCGTATGCAGCCGCCGCATTGCATCAGCCATGATGGAT
ACTTTCTCGGCAGGAGCAAGGTGAGATGACAGGAGATCCTGCCCCGGCACTTCGCCCAATAGCAGCCAGT
CCCTTCCCGCTTCAGTGACAACGTCGAGCACAGCTGCGCAAGGAACGCCCGTCGTGGCCAGCCACGATAG
CCGCGCTGCCTCGTCCTGCAGTTCATTCAGGGCACCGGACAGGTCGGTCTTGACAAAAAGAACCGGGCGC
CCCTGCGCTGACAGCCGGAACACGGCGGCATCAGAGCAGCCGATTGTCTGTTGTGCCCAGTCATAGCCGA
ATAGCCTCTCCACCCAAGCGGCCGGAGAACCTGCGTGCAATCCATCTTGTTCAATGGCCGATCCCATGGT
TTAGTTCCTCACCTTGTCGTATTATACTATGCCGATATACTATGCCGATGATTAATTGTCAACAGGCTGC
AGGTCGAAAGGCCCGGAGATGAGGAAGAGGAGAACAGCGCGGCAGACGTGCGCTTTTGAAGCGTGCAGAA
TGCCGGGCCTCCGGAGGACCTTCGGGCGCCCGCCCCGCCCCTGAGCCCGCCCCTGAGCCCGCCCCCGGAC
CCACCCCTTCCCAGCCTCTGAGCCCAGAAAGCGAAGGAGCAAAGCTGCTATTGGCCGCTGCCCCAAAGGC
CTACCCGCTTCCATTGCTCAGCGGTGCTGTCCATCTGCACGAGACTAGTGAGACGTGCTACTTCCATTTG
TCACGTCCTGCACGACGCGAGCTGCGGGGCGGGGGGGAACTTCCTGACTAGGGGAGGAGTAGAAGGTGGC
GCGAAGGGGCCACCAAAGAACGGAGCCGGTTGGCGCCTACCGGTGGATGTGGAATGTGTGCGAGGCCAGA
GGCCACTTGTGTAGCGCCAAGTGCCCAGCGGGGCTGCTAAAGCGCATGCTCCAGACTGCCTTGGGAAAAG
CGCCTCCCCTACCCGGTAGAATTTCGACGACCTGCAGCCAAGCTAGCTTGGCTGGACGTAAACTCCTCTT
CAGACCTGAAGTTCCTATACTTTCTAGAGAATAGGAACTTCGGAATTCGATATCTTAATTAAAGTAGTGC
GATCGCAGTAGTGGCCGGCCGGTTCTTTCCGCCTCAGAAGCCATAGAGCCCACCGCATCCCCAGCATGCC
TGCTATTGTCTTCCCAATCCTCCCCCTTGCTGTCCTGCCCCACCCCACCCCCCAGAATAGAATGACACCT
ACTCAGACAATGCGATGCAATTTCCTCATTTTATTAGGAAAGGACAGTGGGAGTGGCACCTTCCAGGGTC
AAGGAAGGCACGGGGGAGGGGCAAACAACAGATGGCTGGCAACTAGAAGGCACAGTCGAGGCTGATCAGC
GAGAAGCTTAAGCGTAGTCAGGCACGTCATAAGGGTACCCCCCGGCATAGTCTGGCACATCGTATGGGTA
ACCACCCGCGTAATCGGGGACGTCATAGGGATAGCCGGATCCCTTGTACAGCTCGTCCATGCCGTGAGTG
ATCCCGGCGGCGGTCACGAACTCCAGCAGGACCATGTGATCGCGCTTCTCGTTGGGGTCTTTGCTCAGGG
CGGACTGGGTGCTCAGGTAGTGGTTGTCGGGCAGCAGCACGGGGCCGTCGCCGATGGGGGTGTTCTGCTG
GTAGTGGTCGGCGAGCTGCACGCTGCCGTCCTCGATGTTGTGGCGGATCTTGAAGTTGGCCTTGATGCCG
TTCTTCTGCTTGTCGGCCATGATATAGACGTTGTGGCTGTTGTAGTTGTACTCCAGCTTGTGCCCCAGGA
TGTTGCCGTCCTCCTTGAAGTCGATGCCCTTCAGCTCGATGCGGTTCACCAGGGTGTCGCCCTCGAACTT
CACCTCGGCGCGGGTCTTGTAGTTGCCGTCGTCCTTGAAGAAGATGGTGCGCTCCTGGACGTAGCCTTCG
GGCATGGCGGACTTGAAGAAGTCGTGCTGCTTCATGTGGTCGGGGTAGCGGCTGAAGCACTGCACGCCGT
AGGTCAGGGTGGTCACGAGGGTGGGCCAGGGCACGGGCAGCTTGCCGGTGGTGCAGATGAACTTCAGGGT
CAGCTTGCCGTAGGTGGCATCGCCCTCGCCCTCGCCGGACACGCTGAACTTGTGGCCGTTTACGTCGCCG
TCCAGCTCGACCAGGATGGGCACCACCCCGGTGAACAGCTCCTCGCCCTTGCTCATGGTGGCCCGCGGTA
GCGCTAGCCCACCTCCGCCGCTGCCCCCACCTCCAGATCCACCCCCGCCGGAGCCTCCACCCCCAGATCC
[291 nt withheld, positions 10081-10371]
CTTCTTGCCGCCTTTCTTCTGCGCCTTAGTCACCGCCTTCTTGGAGCCCTTTTTCGGGGCGGGAGCAGAC
TTCGCTGGCTCTGGCATGGTGATATTCAGATCTCCTGGGCCAGGATTCTCCTCGACGTCACCGCATGTTA
GCAGACTTCCTCTGCCCTCTCCACTGCCTCGCGTACCCTGGAAGTACAGGTTCTCGCTACTATTAAGATC
CTCCTCGGATATTAACTTCTGCTCACCGTTGAGGTCTTCCTCACTGATCAATTTCTGTTCTCCATTCAAG
TCCTCTTCAGAAATGAGCTTTTGCTCAGACCCCTTGTACAGCTCGTCCATGCCGTACAGGAACAGGTGGT
GGCGGCCCTCGGAGCGCTCGTACTGTTCCACGATGGTGTAGTCCTCGTTGTGGGAGGTGATGTCCAGCTT
GGTGTCCACGTAGTAGTAGCCGGGCAGTTGCACGGGCTTCTTGGCCATGTAGATGGTCTTGAACTCCACC
AGGTAGTGGCCGCCGTCCTTCAGCTTCAGGGCCTGGTGGATCTCGCCCTTCAGCACGCCGTCGCGGGGGT
ACAGGCGCTCGGTGGAGGCCTCCCAGCCCATGGTCTTCTTCTGCATTACGGGGCCGTCGGGGGGGAAGTT
GGTGCCGCGCATCTTCACCTTGTAGATCAGCGTGCCGTCCTGCAGGGAGGAGTCCTGGGTCACGGTCACC
AGACCGCCGTCCTCGAAGTTCATCACGCGCTCCCACTTGAAGCCCTCGGGGAAGGACAGCTTCTTGTAAT
CGGGGATGTCGGCGGGGTGCTTCACGTACGCCTTGGAGCCGTACATGAACTGGGGGGACAGGATGTCCCA
GGCGAAGGGCAGGGGGCCGCCCTTGGTCACCTTCAGCTTGGCGGTCTGGGTGCCCTCGTAGGGGCGGCCC
TCGCCCTCGCCCTCGATCTCGAACTCGTGGCCGTTCATGGAGCCCTCCATGCGCACCTTGAAGCGCATGA
ACTCTTTGATGACGGCCATGTTGTTGTCCTCGGAGGAGGCGGTGCCGGAGCTGCCGCTGCCGGTGCTGCC
GGTGCCATGCCCCAGGAACAGGTGGTGGCGGCCCTCGGAGCGCTCGTACTGTTCCACGATGGTGTAGTCC
TCGTTGTGGGAGGTGATGTCCAGCTTGGTGTCCACGTAGTAGTAGCCGGGCAGTTGCACGGGCTTCTTGG
CCATGTAGATGGTCTTGAACTCCACCAGGTAGTGGCCGCCGTCCTTCAGCTTCAGGGCCTGGTGGATCTC
GCCCTTCAGCACGCCGTCGCGGGGGTACAGGCGCTCGGTGGAGGCCTCCCAGCCCATGGTCTTCTTCTGC
ATTACGGGGCCGTCGGGGGGGAAGTTGGTGCCGCGCATCTTCACCTTGTAGATCAGCGTGCCGTCCTGCA
GGGAGGAGTCCTGGGTCACGGTCACCAGACCGCCGTCCTCGAAGTTCATCACGCGCTCCCACTTGAAGCC
CTCGGGGAAGGACAGCTTCTTGTAATCGGGGATGTCGGCGGGGTGCTTCACGTACGCCTTGGAGCCGTAC
ATGAACTGGGGGGACAGGATGTCCCAGGCGAAGGGCAGGGGGCCGCCCTTGGTCACCTTCAGCTTGGCGG
TCTGGGTGCCCTCGTAGGGGCGGCCCTCGCCCTCGCCCTCGATCTCGAACTCGTGGCCGTTCATGGAGCC
CTCCATGCGCACCTTGAAGCGCATGAACTCTTTGATGACCTCCTCGCCCTTGCTCACCATGGCGCGCCGC
GACGAAGGGCCGCAGCCCATGGTGGCGGCCGCAATAACTTCGTATAATGTATGCTATACGAAGTTATACT
AGCTTGGCTGCAGGTCGACAGATCCAGACATGATAAGATACATTGATGAGTTTGGACAAACCACAACTAG
AATGCAGTGAAAAAAATGCTTTATTTGTGAAATTTGTGATGCTATTGCTTTATTTGTAACCATTATAAGC
TGCAATAAACAAGTTAACAACAACAATTGCATTCATTTTATGTTTCAGGTTCAGGGGGAGGTGTGGGAGG
TTTTTTAAAGCAAGTAAAACCTCTACAAATGTGGTATGGCTGATTATGATCCAGACATGATAAGATACAT
TGATGAGTTTGGACAAACCACAACTAGAATGCAGTGAAAAAAATGCTTTATTTGTGAAATTTGTGATGCT
ATTGCTTTATTTGTAACCATTATAAGCTGCAATAAACAAGTTAACAACAACAATTGCATTCATTTTATGT
TTCAGGTTCAGGGGGAGGTGTGGGAGGTTTTTTAAAGCAAGTAAAACCTCTACAAATGTGGTATGGCTGA
TTATGATCCAGACATGATAAGATACATTGATGAGTTTGGACAAACCACAACTAGAATGCAGTGAAAAAAA
TGCTTTATTTGTGAAATTTGTGATGCTATTGCTTTATTTGTAACCATTATAAGCTGCAATAAACAAGTTA
ACAACAACAATTGCATTCATTTTATGTTTCAGGTTCAGGGGGAGGTGTGGGAGGTTTTTTAAAGCAAGTA
AAACCTCTACAAATGTGGTATGGCTGATTATGATCATGTGGATCCGGAACCCTTAATATAACTTCGTATA
ATGTATGCTATACGAAGTTATTAGGTCCCTCGAAGAGGTTCACTAGTGTCGAGCCCGCGGTATCAAATCA
ATTCTTTGCCAAAATGATGAGACAGCACAATAACCAGCACGTTGCCCAGGAGCTGTAGGAAAAAGAAGAA
GGCATGAACATGGTTAGCAGAGGCTCTAGAGCCGCCGGTCACACGCCAGAAGCCGAACCCCGCCCTGCCC
CGTCCCCCCCGAAGGCAGCCGTCCCCCCGCGGACAGCCCCGAGGCTGGAGAGGGAGAAGGGGACGGCGGC
GCGGCGACGCACGAAGGCCCTCCCCGCCCATTTCCTTCCTGCCGGCGCCGCACCGCTTCGCCCCGCGCCC
GCTAGAGGGGGTGCGGCGGCGCCTCCCAGATTTCGGCTCCGCACAGATTTGGGACAAAGGAAGTCCCTGC
GCCCTCTCGCACGATTACCATAAAAGGCAATGGCTGCGGCTCGCCGCGCCTCGACAGCCGCCGGCGCTCC
GGGGGCCGCCGCGCCCCTCCCCCGAGCCCTCCCCGGCCCGAGGCGGCCCCGCCCCGCCCGGCACCCCCAC
CTGCCGCCACCCCCCGCCCGGCACGGCGAGCCCCGCGCCACGCCCCGTACGGAGCCCCGCACCCGAAGCC
GGGCCGTGCTCAGCAACTCGGGGAGGGGGGTGCAGGGGGGGTTGCAGCCCGACCGACGCGCCCACACCCC
CTGCTCACCCCCCCACGCACACACCCCGCACGCAGCCTTTGTTCCCCTCGCAGCCCCCCCCGCACCGCGG
GGCACCGCCCCCGGCCGCGCTCCCCTCGCGCACACTGCGGAGCGCACAAAGCCCCGCGCCGCGCCCGCAG
CGCTCACAGCCGCCGGGCAGCGCGGAGCCGCACGCGGCGCTCCCCACGCACACACACACGCACGCACCCC
CCGAGCCGCTCCCCCCGCACAAAGGGCCCTCCCGGAGCCCCTCAAGGCTTTCACGCAGCCACAGAAAAGA
AACAAGCCGTCATTAAACCAAGCGCTAATTACAGCCCGGAGGAGAAGGGCCGTCCCGCCCGCTCACCTGT
GGGAGTAACGCGGTCAGTCAGAGCCGGGGCGGGCGGCGCGAGGCGGCGGCGGAGCGGGGCACGGGGCGAA
GGCAGCGCGCAGCGACTCCCGCCCGCCGCGCGCTTCGCTTTTTATAGGGCCGCCGCCGCCGCCGCCTCGC
CATAAAAGGAAACTTTCGGAGCGCGCCGCTCTGATTGGCTGCCGCCGCACCTCTCCGCCTCGCCCCGCCC
CGCCCCTCGCCCCGCCCCGCCCCGCCTGGCGCGCGCCCCCCCCCCCCCCCCGCCCCCATCGCTGCACAAA
ATAATTAAAAAATAAATAAATACAAAATTGGGGGTGGGGAGGGGGGGGGAGATGGGGAGAGTGAAGCAGA
ACGTGGGGCTCACCTCGACCATGGTAATAGCGATGACTAATACGTAGATGTACTGCCAAGTAGGAAAGTC
CCATAAGGTCATGTACTGGGCATAATGCCAGGCGGGCCATTTACCGTCATTGACGTCAATAGGGGGCGTA
CTTGGCATATGATACACTTGATGTACTGCCAAGTGGGCAGTTTACCGTAAATACTCCACCCATTGACGTC
AATGGAAAGTCCCTATTGGCGTTACTATGGGAACATACGTCATTATTGACGTCAATGGGCGGGGGTCGTT
GGGCGGTCAGCCAGGCGGGCCATTTACCGTAAGTTATGTAACGCGGAACTCCATATATGGGCTATGAACT
AATGACCCCGTAATTGATTACTATTAATAACTAGATTCCTGCAGAATTGTTTAAACGGTTATAAGGCTAG
AAAGACTGGAGTTGCAGATCACGAGGGAAGAGGGGGAAGGGATTCTCCCAGGCCCAGGGCGGTCCTCAGA
AGCCAGGAGGCAGCAGAGAACTCCCAGAAAGGTATTGCAACACTCCCCTCCCCCCTCCGGAGAAGGGTGC
GGCCTTCTCCCCGCCTACTCCACTGCAGCTCCCTTACTGATAACAACTCAGAGCGACTTTGGGAGAGCAA
GTGCTTCCTGCCTCCAAAACAGCCCAACTGAGCCCTCGCTCCTTCCCTCCACTCCCCGGAGTGCGCGATG
GAGGTCTGGCTCAGCACGCCCCTCTTGAGGCAACTCAAGTCGGAAACGTGCTTGCACCCGCCCCGCAGCC
GCTCAGCCCTACTGCCCGTCCCCGCCCCCAGCGCGCGCTTCCTGCCACGTTGCGCAGGGGCGCGCGGCCA
GACTCTGCGGCGCGGGGCCGAGGGGAGGGCCGGAACCTGGGAGCGCCTCCTCGCCGCCCCCGCTGGCCGG
CGGATGGACTCAACTTGCACGAACACGAGCCAATGGCAAGGGCCAGTTTTCTGGGCCCCGAGAGCCAATC
AGACGACGAGGCCCGGCCGGCGGCGGGTAAAACGACTCCCCCAGAGGAAGGGGAGGGTGGGCGGCCGCTC
GCGCGCGAGCTACTTTCGCTGACCCTCCCTCCCCTCCCCCGCCCCGCCAGAGGCCGACCGCGCCCGCACG
TCCAGCTCGCCTCACCCCACCTACCTCCCGCCCCACCCAGTGGGCAGAGCGAGGCTGCCGGCGGCTGCGC
ACTCCGGCTGCCGTTAACTGACAGGCGCCTTACGCCAACCAAAACACGCCATTTGTGTTTTCACACACGG
CGGGAGGAAAAGAAGCCAATCAGCGACGAGACGTCGGCCGGAAGCGCTCCTCCGCTGCCCCCCCCCCCCC
CGAGCCATGGCCGCGTCCGGTGGAGACTTTTCCGCTCCCTTCTCCCTCCCCCTCCGGTTGCTGCAGGGCG
GACCGCATTCCTGCCCACCACCCGCTTGCCCCTTCCAGCGTCACGACTCGTACCCGGCTGTCTCACAGAA
CGGCTCCACCACGCTCGGAGGGCCTGCCGCGGTGGAGCTCCAATTCGCCCTATAGTGAGTCGTATTACGC
GCGCTCACTGGCCGTCGTTTTACAACGTCGTGACTGGGAAAACCCTGGCGTTACCCAACTTAATCGCCTT
GCAGCACATCCCCCTTTCGCCAGCTGGCGTAATAGCGAAGAGGCCCGCACCGATCGCCCTTCCCAACAGT
TGCGCAGCCTGAATGGCGAATGGAAATTGTAAGCGTTAATATTTTGTTAAAATTCGCGTTAAATTTTTGT
TAAATCAGCTCATTTTTTAACCAATAGGCCGAAATCGGCAAAATCCCTTATAAATCAAAAGAATAGACCG
AGATAGGGT
[37 nt withheld, positions 16191-16227]
AAAGAACGTGGACTCCAACGTCAAAGG
[49 nt withheld, positions 16255-16303]
T
[91 nt withheld, positions 16305-16395]
G
[124 nt withheld, positions 16397-16520]
CAGGTGGCACTTTTCGGGGAAATGTGCGCGGAACCCCTATTTGTTTATTTTTCTAAATACATTCAAATAT
GTATCCGCTCATGAGACAATAACCCTGATAAATGCTTCAATAATATTGAAAAAGGAAGAGTATGAGTATT
CAACATTTCCGTGTCGCCCTTATTCCCTTTTTTGCGGCATTTTGCCTTCCTGTTTTTGCTCACCCAGAAA
CGCTGGTGAAAGTAAAAGATGCTGAAGATCAGTTGGGTGCACGAGTGGGTTACATCGAACTGGATCTCAA
CAGCGGTAAGATCCTTGAGAGTTTTCGCCCCGAAGAACGTTTTCCAATGATGAGCACTTTTAAAGTTCTG
CTATGTGGCGCGGTATTATCCCGTATTGACGCCGGGCAAGAGCAACTCGGTCGCCGCATACACTATTCTC
AGAATGACTTGGTTGAGTACTCACCAGTCACAGAAAAGCATCTTACGGATGGCATGACAGTAAGAGAATT
ATGCAGTGCTGCCATAACCATGAGTGATAACACTGCGGCCAACTTACTTCTGACAACGATCGGAGGACCG
AAGGAGCTAACCGCTTTTTTGCACAACATGGGGGATCATGTAACTCGCCTTGATCGTTGGGAACCGGAGC
TGAATGAAGCCATACCAAACGACGAGCGTGACACCACGATGCCTGTAGCAATGGCAACAACGTTGCGCAA
ACTATTAACTGGCGAACTACTTACTCTAGCTTCCCGGCAACAATTAATAGACTGGATGGAGGCGGATAAA
GTTGCAGGACCACTTCTGCGCTCGGCCCTTCCGGCTGGCTGGTTTATTGCTGATAAATCTGGAGCCGGTG
AGCGTGGGTCTCGCGGTATCATTGCAGCACTGGGGCCAGATGGTAAGCCCTCCCGTATCGTAGTTATCTA
CACGACGGGGAGTCAGGCAACTATGGATGAACGAAATAGACAGATCGCTGAGATAGGTGCCTCACTGATT
AAGCATTGGTAACTGTCAGACCAAGTTTACTCATATATACTTTAGATTGATTTAAAACTTCATTTTTAAT
TTAAAAGGATCTAGGTGAAGATCCTTTTTGATAATCTCATGACCAAAATCCCTTAACGTGAGTTTTCGTT
CCACTGAGCGTCAGACCCCGTAGAAAAGATCAAAGGATCTTC
